Addgene plasmid #37479: pcDNA-D1cpV
Depositing lab: Amy Palmer & Roger Tsien. Depositing organization: University of California, San Diego (UCSD). Publication: Bcl-2-mediated alterations in endoplasmic reticulum Ca2+ analyzed with an improved genetically encoded fluorescent sensor. Palmer AE, Jin C, Reed JC, Tsien RY. Proc Natl Acad Sci U S A. 2004 Dec 14;101(50):17404-9. Epub 2004 Dec 7. 10.1073/pnas.0408030101 PubMed 15585581.
Backbone
  Vector backbone: pcDNA3'
  Backbone manufacturer: Invitrogen
  Backbone size w/o insert (bp): 7500
  Total vector size (bp): 9500
  Modifications to backbone: Note that the N-terminus of pcDNA3’ has the His tag of pRSETB inserted after the HindIII site (There is also a NotI site): AAGCTTGCGGCCGCCAACATGGTGCGGGGTTCTCATCATCATCATCATCATGGTATGGCTAGCATGACTGGTGGACAGCAAATGGGTCGGGATCTGTACGACGATGACGATAAGGATCCC
  Vector type: Mammalian Expression
  Selectable markers: Neomycin (select with G418)
Growth in bacteria
  Bacterial resistance: Ampicillin, 100 μg/mL
  Growth temperature: 37°C
  Growth strain: DH10B
  Copy number: High Copy
Gene/Insert
  Gene/Insert name: D1cpV second generation cameleon (calcium sensor) (alt name: D family cameleon)
  Species: Synthetic
  Insert size (bp): 1950
  Promoter: CMV
  Cloning method: Restriction Enzyme; 5′ cloning site BamHI (not destroyed); 3′ cloning site EcoRI (not destroyed)
  Sequencing primers: 5′ T7 Forward; 3′ BGH Reverse
Resource information
  A portion of this plasmid was derived from a plasmid made by: Cloned by Amy Palmer in the lab of Roger Tsien.
Terms and licenses: Academic/Nonprofit Terms; Industry Terms: Not Available to Industry
Depositor comments: Genetically encoded, ratiometric, calcium biosensor that contains enhanced CFP and circularly permuted Venus (at aa 173). D1 does not bind wild-type calmodulin. See also Palmer & Tsien (2006) Nature Protocols.
How to cite: pcDNA-D1cpV was a gift from Amy Palmer & Roger Tsien (Addgene plasmid # 37479 ; http://n2t.net/addgene:37479 ; RRID:Addgene_37479)
