[The description below was written by a language model from this plasmid's Addgene catalogue record.]
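Description:
pcDNA-D1cpV is a mammalian expression plasmid built on a modified Invitrogen pcDNA3 backbone (designated pcDNA3'), with a recorded total size of about 9.5 kb. It is maintained in E. coli as a high-copy plasmid under ampicillin selection. It also carries a neomycin resistance marker, so stably transfected mammalian cells can be selected with G418. The backbone modification places the leader from pRSETB, which includes a polyhistidine tag, just downstream of the HindIII site along with a NotI site. This leader sits immediately upstream of the BamHI site used for cloning.

The insert, roughly 1.95 kb and cloned between BamHI and EcoRI (both sites retained), encodes D1cpV, a synthetic second-generation "D family" cameleon. Expression is driven by the CMV promoter, which gives strong constitutive transcription in mammalian cells. D1cpV is a genetically encoded, ratiometric calcium biosensor that pairs enhanced CFP with a Venus yellow fluorescent protein circularly permuted at residue 173. In cameleon sensors generally, a calcium-responsive domain links the two fluorescent proteins, and calcium binding changes the energy transfer between them, so the ratio of the two emissions reports calcium concentration. The depositor notes that the D1 design does not bind wild-type calmodulin, which should limit cross-talk with the cell's own calmodulin. The record lists no organelle targeting sequence for this construct. The associated publication used improved sensors of this type to study calcium handling in living cells, including in the endoplasmic reticulum. No feature table was supplied, so details such as the origins of replication and the polyadenylation signal are not confirmed here, although the BGH reverse sequencing primer is consistent with the standard pcDNA3 layout.
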