>Addgene plasmid #37479 | pcDNA-D1cpV | depositor partial sequence | sequence record 47262 | insert
GGATCCCATGGTGAGCAAGGGCGAGGAGCTGTTCACCGGGGTGGTGCCCATCCTGGTCGAGCTGGACGGC
GACGTAAACGGCCACAGGTTCAGCGTGTCCGGCGAGGGCGAGGGCGATGCCACCTACGGCAAGCTGACCC
TGAAGTTCATCTGCACCACCGGCAAGCTGCCCGTGCCCTGGCCCACCCTCGTGACCACCCTGACCTGGGG
CGTGCAGTGCTTCAGCCGCTACCCCGACCACATGAAGCAGCACGACTTCTTCAAGTCCGCCATGCCCGAA
GGCTACGTCCAGGAGCGTACCATCTTCTTCAAGGACGACGGCAACTACAAGACCCGCGCCGAGGTGAAGT
TCGAGGGCGACACCCTGGTGAACCGCATCGAGCTGAAGGGCATCGACTTCAAGGAGGACGGCAACATCCT
GGGGCACAAGCTGGAGTACAACTACATCAGCCACAACGTCTATATCACCGCCGACAAGCAGAAGAACGGC
ATCAAGGCCCACTTCAAGATCCGCCACAACATCGAGGACGGCAGCGTGCAGCTCGCCGACCACTACCAGC
AGAACACCCCCATCGGCGACGGCCCCGTGCTGCTGCCCGACAACCACTACCTGAGCACCCAGTCCGCCCT
GAGCAAAGACCCCAACGAGAAGCGCGATCACATGGTCCTGCTGGAGTTCGTGACCGCCGCCCGCATGCAT
GACCAACTGACAGAAGAGCAGATTGCAAAATTCAAAGAAGCCTTCTCATTATTCGACAAGGATGGGGACG
GCACCATCACCACAAAGGAACTTGGCACCGTTATGAGGTCGCTTGGACAAAACCCAACGGAAGCAGAATT
GCAGGATATGATCAATGAAGTCGATGCTGATGGCAATGGAACGATTTACTTTCCTGAATTTCTTACTATG
ATGGCTAGAAAAATGAAGGACACAGACAGCGAAGAGAGAATCCGAAAAGCATTCCGTGTTTTTGACAAGG
ATGGGAACGGCTACATCAGCGCTGCTGAATTACGTCACGTCATGACAAACCTCGGGGAGAAGTTAACAGA
TGAAGAAGTTGATGAAATGATAAGGGAAGCAGATATCGATGGTGATGGCCAAGTAAACTATGAAGAGTTT
GTACAAATGATGACAGCAAAGGGGGGGAAGAGGGAGTGGGAGAAAAACTTCATTGCCGTCAGCGCTGCCA
ACGAGTTCGAGAAGATCTCCAGCTCCGGGGCACTGGAGCTCATGGACGGCGGCGTGCAGCTCGCCGACCA
CTACCAGCAGAACACCCCCATCGGCGACGGCCCCGTGCTGCTGCCCGACAACCACTACCTGAGCTACCAG
TCCGCCCTGAGCAAAGACCCCAACGAGAAGCGCGATCACATGGTCCTGCTGGAGTTCGTGACCGCCGCCG
GGATCACTCTCGGCATGGACGAGCTGTACAAGGGTGGCAGCGGTGGCATGGTGAGCAAGGGCGAGGAGCT
GTTCACCGGGGTGGTGCCCATCCTGGTCGAGCTGGACGGCGACGTAAACGGCCACAAGTTCAGCGTGTCC
GGCGAGGGCGAGGGCGATGCCACCTACGGCAAGCTGACCCTGAAGCTGATCTGCACCACCGGCAAGCTGC
CCGTGCCCTGGCCCACCCTCGTGACCACCCTGGGCTACGGCCTGCAGTGCTTCGCCCGCTACCCCGACCA
CATGAAGCAGCACGACTTCTTCAAGTCCGCCATGCCCGAAGGCTACGTCCAGGAGCGCACCATCTTCTTC
AAGGACGACGGCAACTACAAGACCCGCGCCGAGGTGAAGTTCGAGGGCGACACCCTGGTGAACCGCATCG
AGCTGAAGGGCATCGACTTCAAGGAGGACGGCAACATCCTGGGGCACAAGCTGGAGTACAACTACAACAG
CCACAACGTCTATATCACCGCCGACAAGCAGAAGAACGGCATCAAGGCCAACTTCAAGATCCGCCACAAC
ATCGAGTAAGAATTC
