>Addgene plasmid #37479 | pcDNA-D1cpV | addgene partial sequence | sequence record 48235 | CMV-F 5'-CGCAAATGGGCGGTAGGCGTG-3'
AGCTCTCTGGCTAACTAGAGAACCCACTGCTTACTGGCTTATCGAAATTAATACGACTCACTATAGGGAG
ACCCAAGCTTGCGGCCGCCACCATGGTGCGGGGTTCTCATCATCATCATCATCATGGTATGGCTAGCATG
ACTGGTGGACAGCAAATGGGTCGGGATCTGTACGACGATGACGATAAGGATCCCATGGTGAGCAAGGGCG
AGGAGCTGTTCACCGGGGTGGTGCCCATCCTGGTCGAGCTGGACGGCGACGTAAACGGCCACAGGTTCAG
CGTGTCCGGCGAGGGCGAGGGCGATGCCACCTACGGCAAGCTGACCCTGAAGTTCATCTGCACCACCGGC
AAGCTGCCCGTGCCCTGGCCCACCCTCGTGACCACCCTGACCTGGGGCGTGCAGTGCTTCAGCCGCTACC
CCGACCACATGAAGCAGCACGACTTCTTCAAGTCCGCCATGCCCGAAGGCTACGTCCAGGAGCGTACCAT
CTTCTTCAAGGACGACGGCAACTACAAGACCCGCGCCGAGGTGAAGTTCGAGGGCGACACCCTGGTGAAC
CGCATCGAGCTGAAGGGCATCGACTTCAAGGAGGACGGCAACATCCTGGGGCACAAGCTGGAGTACAACT
ACATCAGCCACAACGTCTATATCACCGCCGACAAGCAGAAGAACGGCATCAAGGCCCACTTCAAGATCCG
CCACAACATCGAGGACGGCAGCGTGCAGCTCGCCGACCACTACCAGCAGAACACCCCCATCGGCGACGGC
CCCGTGCTGCTGCCCGACAACCACTACCTGAGCACCCAGTCCGCCCTGAGCA
