>Addgene plasmid #37479 | pcDNA-D1cpV | addgene partial sequence | sequence record 49321 | BGH-Rev 5'-TAGAAGGCACAGTCGAGG-3'
TATAGAATAGGGCCCTCTAGATGCATGCTCGAGCGGCCGCCAGTGTGATGGATATCTGCAGAATTCTTAC
TCGATGTTGTGGCGGATCTTGAAGTTGGCCTTGATGCCGTTCTTCTGCTTGTCGGCGGTGATATAGACGT
TGTGGCTGTTGTAGTTGTACTCCAGCTTGTGCCCCAGGATGTTGCCGTCCTCCTTGAAGTCGATGCCCTT
CAGCTCGATGCGGTTCACCAGGGTGTCGCCCTCGAACTTCACCTCGGCGCGGGTCTTGTAGTTGCCGTCG
TCCTTGAAGAAGATGGTGCGCTCCTGGACGTAGCCTTCGGGCATGGCGGACTTGAAGAAGTCGTGCTGCT
TCATGTGGTCGGGGTAGCGGGCGAAGCACTGCAGGCCGTAGCCCAGGGTGGTCACGAGGGTGGGCCAGGG
CACGGGCAGCTTGCCGGTGGTGCAGATCAGCTTCAGGGTCAGCTTGCCGTAGGTGGCATCGCCCTCGCCC
TCGCCGGACACGCTGAACTTGTGGCCGTTTACGTCGCCGTCCAGCTCGACCAGGATGGGCACCACCCCGG
TGAACAGCTCCTCGCCCTTGCTCACCATGCCACCGCTGCCACCCTTGTACAGCTCGTCCATGCCGAGAGT
GATCCCGGCGGCGGTCACGAACTCCAGCAGGACCATGTGATCGCGCTTCTCGTTGGGGTCTTTGCTCAGG
GCGGACTGGTAGCTCAGGTAGTGGTTGTCGGGCAGCAGCACGGGGCCGTCGCCGATGGGGGTGTTCTGCT
GGTAGTGGTCGGCGAGCTGCACGCCGCCGTCCATGAGCTCCAGT
